Addgene plasmid #137093: pL2-GPG
Purpose: iFLinkC Linker cloning
Depositing lab: Viktor Stein. Depositing organization: Technische Universitaet Darmstadt. Publication: iFLinkC: an iterative functional linker cloning strategy for the combinatorial assembly and recombination of linker peptides with functional domains. Grawe A, Ranglack J, Weyrich A, Stein V. Nucleic Acids Res. 2020 Jan 11. pii: 5700546. doi: 10.1093/nar/gkz1210. PubMed 31925441.
Backbone
  Vector backbone: pL2
  Vector type: Synthetic Biology
Growth in bacteria
  Bacterial resistance: Kanamycin, 50 μg/mL
  Growth temperature: 37°C
  Growth strain: DH5alpha
  Copy number: High Copy
Gene/Insert
  Gene/Insert name: GPG (alt names: Short: GPG Linker (3); GPG)
  Species: Synthetic
  Cloning method: Unknown
Terms and licenses: Academic/Nonprofit Terms; Industry Terms: Not Available to Industry
How to cite: pL2-GPG was a gift from Viktor Stein (Addgene plasmid # 137093 ; http://n2t.net/addgene:137093 ; RRID:Addgene_137093)
