[The description below was written by a language model from this plasmid's Addgene catalogue record and pLannotate feature annotations shown in this document.]
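Description:
pL2-GPG is a small (about 2 kb) synthetic-biology plasmid built on the pL2 backbone that serves as a linker donor in the iFLinkC (iterative functional linker cloning) system, a strategy for the combinatorial assembly and recombination of linker peptides with functional protein domains. Its insert is a synthetic, very short linker element designated GPG, listed as a three-residue "short" linker. In this scheme, the plasmid acts as a storage and source vector for one defined linker module, which can be combined with domain-encoding parts and other linkers to build fusion-protein libraries that differ in linker composition and length.

The annotated sequence consists almost entirely of the elements needed for maintenance in E. coli. These are a high-copy ColE1/pMB1/pUC-type origin of replication and a kanamycin resistance gene (aph(3')-Ia, aminoglycoside phosphotransferase) that spans the numbering origin of the circular record. Short fragments matching rop and the AmpR (bla) promoter were also detected. These are only partial remnants, and the truncated rop is consistent with the high copy number recorded for the plasmid. The bla promoter fragment lies on the opposite strand to KanR, so the table does not indicate that it drives the resistance gene.

The automated feature table does not annotate the GPG linker itself, any flanking restriction or assembly sites used for iFLinkC, or any promoter or expression elements for the insert. The catalogue entry lists the cloning method as unknown. The arrangement of the linker cassette therefore cannot be described from this record, and nothing in it suggests that the plasmid is an expression vector rather than a cloning part.
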