Features (pLannotate 1.2.2; 4 found; start..end, strand, type, name):
    131..718     +  rep_origin     ori: high-copy-number ColE1/pMB1/pBR322/pUC origin of replication
    965..999     -  CDS            rop (fragment): Rop protein, which maintains plasmids at low copy number; rop
   1094..1151    +  promoter       AmpR promoter (fragment): bla
   1160..3       -  CDS            KanR (across the origin): aminoglycoside phosphotransferase; aph(3')-Ia; confers resistance to kanamycin in bacteria or G418 (Geneticin®) in eukaryotes
>Addgene plasmid #137093 | pL2-GPG | addgene full sequence | sequence record 272103 | Addgene NGS Result
CATAACACCCCTTGTATTACTGTTTATGTAAGCAGACAGTTTTATTGTGAATTCTCATGACCAAAATCCC
TTAACGTGAGTTTTCGTTCCACTGAGCGTCAGACCCCGTAGAAAAGATCAAAGGATCTTCTTGAGATCCT
TTTTTTCTGCGCGTAATCTGCTGCTTGCAAACAAAAAAACCACCGCTACCAGCGGTGGTTTGTTTGCCGG
ATCAAGAGCTACCAACTCTTTTTCCGAAGGTAACTGGCTTCAGCAGAGCGCAGATACCAAATACTGTTCT
TCTAGTGTAGCCGTAGTTAGGCCACCACTTCAAGAACTCTGTAGCACCGCCTACATACCTCGCTCTGCTA
ATCCTGTTACCAGTGGCTGCTGCCAGTGGCGATAAGTCGTGTCTTACCGGGTTGGACTCAAGACGATAGT
TACCGGATAAGGCGCAGCGGTCGGGCTGAACGGGGGGTTCGTGCACACAGCCCAGCTTGGAGCGAACGAC
CTACACCGAACTGAGATACCTACAGCGTGAGCTATGAGAAAGCGCCACGCTTCCCGAAGGGAGAAAGGCG
GACAGGTATCCGGTAAGCGGCAGGGTCGGAACAGGAGAGCGCACGAGGGAGCTTCCAGGGGGAAACGCCT
GGTATCTTTATAGTCCTGTCGGGTTTCGCCACCTCTGACTTGAGCGTCGATTTTTGTGATCTCGTCAGGG
GGGCGGAGCCTATGGAAAAACGCCAGCAACGCGGCCTTTTTACGGTTCCTGGCCTTTTGCTGGCCTTTTG
CTCACATGTTCTTTCCTGCGTTATCCCCTGATTCTGTGGATAACCGTATTACCGCCAATTGGCTCGCCGC
AGCCGAACGACCGAGCGCAGCGAGTCACCCGAAGACCATTTTGGACGCCAGCAGTGGGTCCGGGGCATTG
CATCCAGCCCCGAGCAAAAGGAGACCCCTGACTAGTCTCCGGGAGCTGCATGTGTCAGAGGTTTTCACCG
TCATCACCGAAACGCGCGACACGAAAGGGCCTCGTGATACGCCTATTTTTATAGGTTAATGTCATGATAA
TAATGGTTTCTTAGACGTCAGGTGGCCTTTTCGGGGAAATGTGCGCGGAACCCCTATTTGTTTATTTTTC
TAAATACATTCAAATATGTATCCGCTCATGAATTAATTCTTAGAAAAACTCATCGAGCATCAAATGAAAC
TGCAATTTATTCATATCAGGATTATCAATACCATATTTTTGAAAAAGCCGTTTCTGTAATGAAGGAGAAA
ACTCACCGAGGCAGTTCCATAGGATGGCAAGATCCTGGTATCGGTCTGCGATTCCGACTCGTCCAACATC
AATACAACCTATTAATTTCCCCTCGTCAAAAATAAGGTTATCAAGTGAGAAATCACCATGAGTGACGACT
GAATCCGGTGAGAATGGCAAAAGTTTATGCATTTCTTTCCAGACTTGTTCAACAGGCCAGCCATTACGCT
CGTCATCAAAATCACTCGCATCAACCAAACCGTTATTCATTCGTGATTGCGCCTGAGCCAGACGAAATAC
GCGGTCGCTGTTAAAAGGACAATTACAAACAGGAATCGAATGCAACCGGCGCAGGAACACCGCCAGCGCA
TCAACAATATTTTCACCTGAATCAGGATATTCTTCTAATACCTGGAATGCTGTTTTCCCTGGGATCGCCG
TGGTGAGTAACCATGCATCATCAGGAGTACGGATAAAATGCTTGATGGTCGGAAGAGGCATAAATTCCGT
CAGCCAGTTTAGTCTGACCATCTCATCTGTAACATCATTGGCAACGCTACCTTTGCCATGTTTCAGAAAC
AACTCTGGCGCATCGGGCTTCCCATACAATCGATAGATTGTCGCACCTGATTGCCCGACATTATCGCGAG
CCCATTTATACCCATATAAATCAGCATCCATGTTGGAATTTAATCGCGGCCTAGAGCAAGACGTTTCCCG
TTGAATATGGCT
